>Addgene plasmid #218819 | pBAD-iLACCO1.2 | addgene full sequence | sequence record 431764 | Addgene NGS Result
AAGAAACCAATTGTCCATATTGCATCAGACATTGCCGTCACTGCGTCTTTTACTGGCTCTTCTCGCTAAC
CAAACCGGTAACCCCGCTTATTAAAAGCATTCTGTAACAAAGCGGGACCAAAGCCATGACAAAAACGCGT
AACAAAAGTGTCTATAATCACGGCAGAAAAGTCCACATTGATTATTTGCACGGCGTCACACTTTGCTATG
CCATAGCATTTTTATCCATAAGATTAGCGGATCCTACCTGACGCTTTTTATCGCAACTCTCTACTGTTTC
TCCATACCCGTTTTTTGGGCTAACAGGAGGAATTAACCATGGGGGGTTCTCATCATCATCATCATCATGG
TATGGCTAGCATGACTGGTGGACAGCAAATGGGTCGGGATCTGTACGACGATGACGATAAGGATCCGAGC
TCGAGAATGGAACAAAACATAGTCCAGCCGTTGAAGACCCACATGGCAGACGACCCTGATTATACATTTG
ATATTCTGGAGGCGCGGTACGCGATAGAAGCGTCAACTGCCTGGCACGCTGCAATGCGAGCTACACCCGG
GGACAAAGAGAAAATTCAACTGTGCTTCGAGGCTACACTGTCCGAAGATCCCGATATAGCTTCCCAAGCA
GACGTAAGGTTCCACCTGGCGATTGCTGAAGCAAGCCATAACATAGTTCTGCTTCAGACAATGCGAGGCT
ATTTTGACGTTTTGCAGTCTTCAATTAGGCACAGTCGACAGCGGATGTACAGGAAGAACGTCTATATCAT
GGCCGACAAGCAGAGGAACGGCATCAAGGCGAACTTCATGATCCGCCACAACATCGAGGGCGGCGGCGTG
CAGCTCGCCTACCACTACCAGCAGAACGCCCCCATCGGCGACGGCCCCGTGCTGCTGCCCGACAGCCACT
ACCTGAGCACCCAGTCCAAACTTTCGAAAGACCCCAACGAGAAGCGCGATCACATGGTCCTGCTGGAGTT
CGTGACCGCCGCCGGGACCACTCCCGGCATGGACGAGCTGTACAAGGGCGGTACCAGAGGGAGCATGGTG
AGCAAGGGCGAGGAGCTGTTCACCGGGGTGGTGCCCATCCTGGTCGAGCTGGACGGCGACGTAAACGGCC
ACAAGTTCAGCGTGTCCGGCGAGGGTGAGGGCGATGCCACCTACGGCAAGCTGACCCTGAAGTTCATCTG
CACCACCGGCAAGCTGCCCGTGCCCTGGCCCACCCTCGTGACCACCCTGACCTACGGCGTGCAGTGCTTC
GGCCGCTACCCCGACCACATGAAGCAGCACGACTTCTTCAAGTCCGCCATGCCCGAAGGCTACATCCAGG
AGCGCTCCATCTTCTTCGAGGACGACGGCAACTACAAGACCCGCGCCGAGGTGAAGTTCGAGGGCGACAC
CCTGGTGAACCGCATCGAGCTGAAGGGCATCGACTTCAAGGAGGACGGCAACATCCTGGGGCATAAGCTG
GAGTACAACCTTGAGGAGGGTGTGCCGCCGGTCTTCAGTCAACTCACAGAACAGCATCAGGCAGTTATAG
ACGCCATCTTTGCCGGCGATGCGGACGGTGCAAGAAAAGCTATGTTGGCTCATCTGAGCTTCGTCCATAC
GACTATGAAACGCTTCGACGATGATCATGCCCGACACGCACGCATTACCAGACTGCCTGGAGAGCATAAT
GAGCACTCTCGGGAAAAGAATGCATGAAAGCTTGGCTGTTTTGGCGGATGAGAGAAGATTTTCAGCCTGA
TACAGATTAAATCAGAACGCAGAAGCGGTCTGATAAAACAGAATTTGCCTGGCGGCAGTAGCGCGGTGGT
CCCACCTGACCCCATGCCGAACTCAGAAGTGAAACGCCGTAGCGCCGATGGTAGTGTGGGGTCTCCCCAT
GCGAGAGTAGGGAACTGCCAGGCATCAAATAAAACGAAAGGCTCAGTCGAAAGACTGGGCCTTTCGTTTT
ATCTGTTGTTTGTCGGTGAACGCTCTCCTGAGTAGGACAAATCCGCCGGGAGCGGATTTGAACGTTGCGA
AGCAACGGCCCGGAGGGTGGCGGGCAGGACGCCCGCCATAAACTGCCAGGCATCAAATTAAGCAGAAGGC
CATCCTGACGGATGGCCTTTTTGCGTTTCTACAAACTCTTTTGTTTATTTTTCTAAATACATTCAAATAT
GTATCCGCTCATGAGACAATAACCCTGATAAATGCTTCAATAATATTGAAAAAGGAAGAGTATGAGTATT
CAACATTTCCGTGTCGCCCTTATTCCCTTTTTTGCGGCATTTTGCCTTCCTGTTTTTGCTCACCCAGAAA
CGCTGGTGAAAGTAAAAGATGCTGAAGATCAGTTGGGTGCACGAGTGGGTTACATCGAACTGGATCTCAA
CAGCGGTAAGATCCTTGAGAGTTTTCGCCCCGAAGAACGTTTTCCAATGATGAGCACTTTTAAAGTTCTG
CTATGTGGCGCGGTATTATCCCGTGTTGACGCCGGGCAAGAGCAACTCGGTCGCCGCATACACTATTCTC
AGAATGACTTGGTTGAGTACTCACCAGTCACAGAAAAGCATCTTACGGATGGCATGACAGTAAGAGAATT
ATGCAGTGCTGCCATAACCATGAGTGATAACACTGCGGCCAACTTACTTCTGACAACGATCGGAGGACCG
AAGGAGCTAACCGCTTTTTTGCACAACATGGGGGATCATGTAACTCGCCTTGATCGTTGGGAACCGGAGC
TGAATGAAGCCATACCAAACGACGAGCGTGACACCACGATGCCTGTAGCAATGGCAACAACGTTGCGCAA
ACTATTAACTGGCGAACTACTTACTCTAGCTTCCCGGCAACAATTAATAGACTGGATGGAGGCGGATAAA
GTTGCAGGACCACTTCTGCGCTCGGCCCTTCCGGCTGGCTGGTTTATTGCTGATAAATCTGGAGCCGGTG
AGCGTGGGTCTCGCGGTATCATTGCAGCACTGGGGCCAGATGGTAAGCCCTCCCGTATCGTAGTTATCTA
CACGACGGGGAGTCAGGCAACTATGGATGAACGAAATAGACAGATCGCTGAGATAGGTGCCTCACTGATT
AAGCATTGGTAACTGTCAGACCAAGTTTACTCATATATACTTTAGATTGATTTAAAACTTCATTTTTAAT
TTAAAAGGATCTAGGTGAAGATCCTTTTTGATAATCTCATGACCAAAATCCCTTAACGTGAGTTTTCGTT
CCACTGAGCGTCAGACCCCGTAGAAAAGATCAAAGGATCTTCTTGAGATCCTTTTTTTCTGCGCGTAATC
TGCTGCTTGCAAACAAAACAACCACCGCTACCAGCGGTGGTTTGTTTGCCGGATCAAGAGCTACCAACTC
TTTTTCCGAAGGTAACTGGCTTCAGCAGAGCGCAGATACCAAATACTGTCCTTCTAGTGTAGCCGTAGTT
AGGCCACCACTTCAAGAACTCTGTAGCACCGCCTACATACCTCGCTCTGCTAATCCTGTTACCAGTGGCT
GCTGCCAGTGGCGATAAGTCGTGTCTTACCGGGTTGGACTCAAGACGATAGTTACCGGATAAGGCGCAGC
GGTCGGGCTGAACGGGGGGTTCGTGCACACAGCCCAGCTTGGAGCGAACGACCTACACCGAACTGAGATA
CCTACAGCGTGAGCTATGAGAAAGCGCCACGCTTCCCGAAGGGAGAAAGGCGGACAGGTATCCGGTAAGC
GGCAGGGTCGGAACAGGAGAGCGCACGAGGGAGCTTCCAGGGGGAAACGCCTGGTATCTTTATAGTCCTG
TCGGGTTTCGCCACCTCTGACTTGAGCGTCGATTTTTGTGATGCTCGTCAGGGGGGCGGAGCCTATGGAA
AAACGCCAGCAACGCGGCCTTTTTACGGTTCCTGGCCTTTTGCTGGCCTTTTGCTCACATGTTCTTTCCT
GCGTTATCCCCTGATTCTGTGGATAACCGTATTACCGCCTTTGAGTGAGCTGATACCGCTCGCCGCAGCC
GAACGACCGAGCGCAGCGAGTCAGTGAGCGAGGAAGCGGAAGAGCGCCTGATGCGGTATTTTCTCCTTAC
GCATCTGTGCGGTATTTCACACCGCATATGGTGCACTCTCAGTACAATCTGCTCTGATGCCGCATAGTTA
AGCCAGTATACACTCCGCTATCGCTACGTGACTGGGTCATGGCTGCGCCCCGACACCCGCCAACACCCGC
TGACGCGCCCTGACGGGCTTGTCTGCTCCCGGCATCCGCTTACAGACAAGCTGTGACCGTCTCCGGGAGC
TGCATGTGTCAGAGGTTTTCACCGTCATCACCGAAACGCGCGAGGCAGCAGATCAATTCGCGCGCGAAGG
CGAAGCGGCATGCATAATGTGCCTGTCAAATGGACGAAGCAGGGATTCTGCAAACCCTATGCTACTCCGT
CAAGCCGTCAATTGTCTGATTCGTTACCAATTATGACAACTTGACGGCTACATCATTCACTTTTTCTTCA
CAACCGGCACGGAACTCGCTCGGGCTGGCCCCGGTGCATTTTTTAAATACCCGCGAGAAATAGAGTTGAT
CGTCAAAACCAACATTGCGACCGACGGTGGCGATAGGCATCCGGGTGGTGCTCAAAAGCAGCTTCGCCTG
GCTGATACGTTGGTCCTCGCGCCAGCTTAAGACGCTAATCCCTAACTGCTGGCGGAAAAGATGTGACAGA
CGCGACGGCGACAAGCAAACATGCTGTGCGACGCTGGCGATATCAAAATTGCTGTCTGCCAGGTGATCGC
TGATGTACTGACAAGCCTCGCGTACCCGATTATCCATCGGTGGATGGAGCGACTCGTTAATCGCTTCCAT
GCGCCGCAGTAACAATTGCTCAAGCAGATTTATCGCCAGCAGCTCCGAATAGCGCCCTTCCCCTTGCCCG
GCGTTAATGATTTGCCCAAACAGGTCGCTGAAATGCGGCTGGTGCGCTTCATCCGGGCGAAAGAACCCCG
TATTGGCAAATATTGACGGCCAGTTAAGCCATTCATGCCAGTAGGCGCGCGGACGAAAGTAAACCCACTG
GTGATACCATTCGCGAGCCTCCGGATGACGACCGTAGTGATGAATCTCTCCTGGCGGGAACAGCAAAATA
TCACCCGGTCGGCAAACAAATTCTCGTCCCTGATTTTTCACCACCCCCTGACCGCGAATGGTGAGATTGA
GAATATAACCTTTCATTCCCAGCGGTCGGTCGATAAAAAAATCGAGATAACCGTTGGCCTCAATCGGCGT
TAAACCCGCCACCAGATGGGCATTAAACGAGTATCCCGGCAGCAGGGGATCATTTTGCGCTTCAGCCATA
CTTTTCATACTCCCGCCATTCAGAG
Features (pLannotate 1.2.2; 14 found; start..end, strand, type, name):
      1..285     +  promoter       araBAD promoter: araBAD; promoter of the L-arabinose operon of E. coli; the araC regulatory gene is transcribed in the opposite direction (Guzman et al., 1995)
    331..351     +  CDS            capTEV™ (fragment): composite tag for in vivo biotinylation, TEV protease cleavage, and 6xHis tagging
    352..384     +  CDS            T7 tag (gene 10 leader): leader peptide from bacteriophage T7 gene 10 promotes efficient translation in E. coli
    388..411     +  CDS            Xpress™ tag: Xpress™ epitope tag, including an enterokinase recognition and cleavage site
    757..1479    +  CDS            cEGFP: cEGFP is a basic (constitutively fluorescent) green fluorescent protein published in 2008, derived from Aequorea victoria.
   1797..1912    +  ncRNA          5S rRNA: Accession: RF00001 - 5S ribosomal RNA
   1916..2002    +  terminator     rrnB T1 terminator: Escherichia coli rrnB; transcription terminator T1 from the E. coli rrnB gene
   2094..2121    +  terminator     rrnB T2 terminator: transcription terminator T2 from the E. coli rrnB gene
   2140..2231    +  promoter       AmpR promoter: bla
   2232..3092    +  CDS            AmpR: β-lactamase; bla; confers resistance to ampicillin, carbenicillin, and related antibiotics
   3263..3851    +  rep_origin     ori: high-copy-number ColE1/pMB1/pBR322/pUC origin of replication
   4037..4177    -  misc_feature   bom: basis of mobility region from pBR322
   4279..4319    -  CDS            rop (fragment): Rop protein, which maintains plasmids at low copy number; rop
   4441..5319    -  CDS            araC: L-arabinose regulatory protein; araC
