[The description below was written by a language model from this plasmid's Addgene catalogue record and pLannotate feature annotations shown in this document.]
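Description:
pBAD-iLACCO1.2 is a 5,345-nt bacterial expression plasmid built on the pBAD backbone for arabinose-inducible production of iLACCO1.2, a genetically encoded green fluorescent biosensor for L-lactate described in the record as the high-affinity variant. It is propagated in E. coli through a ColE1/pMB1-type origin and is listed as high copy. Only a fragment of rop is annotated, alongside the pBR322 bom region. Selection is by ampicillin through the bla gene, which is driven by its own promoter.

Expression is controlled by the araBAD promoter together with the divergently transcribed araC gene. AraC represses the promoter in the absence of L-arabinose and activates it when the sugar is present, giving tunable, tightly regulated induction. Downstream of the promoter, the open reading frame begins with an N-terminal leader typical of pBAD/His-type vectors. This leader includes a short match annotated as a capTEV fragment, which most likely corresponds to the 6xHis portion of that composite tag. It is followed by the T7 gene 10 leader, which promotes efficient translation, and an Xpress epitope containing an enterokinase cleavage site.

The sensor coding region follows. The automated annotation recognises only its GFP-derived portion, labelled cEGFP, which sits with unannotated coding sequence on both sides. That flanking sequence presumably encodes the lactate-binding domain, but the record does not name this domain or its source organism. Transcription ends at the rrnB T1 and T2 terminators, with the adjacent 5S rRNA segment carried over from the rrnB operon.

The plasmid is suited to producing and purifying the tagged biosensor protein in E. coli, for example for in vitro characterisation of its fluorescence response to L-lactate.
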