Addgene plasmid #218819: pBAD-iLACCO1.2
Purpose: Bacterial expression of genetically encoded green fluorescent L-lactate biosensor with high affinity
Depositing lab: Robert Campbell. Depositing organization: The University of Tokyo. Publication: High-Performance Genetically Encoded Green Fluorescent Biosensors for Intracellular l-Lactate. Hario S, Le GNT, Sugimoto H, Takahashi-Yamashiro K, Nishinami S, Toda H, Li S, Marvin JS, Kuroda S, Drobizhev M, Terai T, Nasu Y, Campbell RE. ACS Cent Sci. 2024 Jan 31;10(2):402-416. doi: 10.1021/acscentsci.3c01250. eCollection 2024 Feb 28. PubMed 38435524.
Backbone
  Vector backbone: pBAD
  Vector type: Bacterial Expression
Growth in bacteria
  Bacterial resistance: Ampicillin, 100 μg/mL
  Growth temperature: 37°C
  Growth strain: DH5alpha
  Copy number: High Copy
Gene/Insert
  Gene/Insert name: iLACCO1.2
  Species: Other
  Cloning method: Ligation Independent Cloning
Terms and licenses: Academic/Nonprofit Terms; Industry Terms: Not Available to Industry
How to cite: pBAD-iLACCO1.2 was a gift from Robert Campbell (Addgene plasmid # 218819 ; http://n2t.net/addgene:218819 ; RRID:Addgene_218819)
